>Addgene plasmid #76700 | AXL gRNA (BRDN0001146797) | addgene full sequence | sequence record 186334 | Addgene Assembled Sequence
CCCGGGTGCAAAGATGGATAAAGTTTTAAACAGAGAGGAATCTTTGCAGCTAATGGACCTTCTAGGTCTT
GAAAGGAGTGGGAATTGGCTCCGGTGCCCGTCAGTGGGCAGAGCGCACATCGCCCACAGTCCCCGAGAAG
TTGGGGGGAGGGGTCGGCAATTGATCCGGTGCCTAGAGAAGGTGGCGCGGGGTAAACTGGGAAAGTGATG
TCGTGTACTGGCTCCGCCTTTTTCCCGAGGGTGGGGGAGAACCGTATATAAGTGCAGTAGTCGCCGTGAA
CGTTCTTTTTCGCAACGGGTTTGCCGCCAGAACACAGGTAAGTGCCGTGTGTGGTTCCCGCGGGCCTGGC
CTCTTTACGGGTTATGGCCCTTGCGTGCCTTGAATTACTTCCACCTGGCTGCAGTACGTGATTCTTGATC
CCGAGCTTCGGGTTGGAAGTGGGTGGGAGAGTTCGAGGCCTTGCGCTTAAGGAGCCCCTTCGCCTCGTGC
TTGAGTTGAGGCCTGGCCTGGGCGCTGGGGCCGCCGCGTGCGAATCTGGTGGCACCTTCGCGCCTGTCTC
GCTGCTTTCGATAAGTCTCTAGCCATTTAAAATTTTTGATGACCTGCTGCGACGCTTTTTTTCTGGCAAG
ATAGTCTTGTAAATGCGGGCCAAGATCTGCACACTGGTATTTCGGTTTTTGGGGCCGCGGGCGGCGACGG
GGCCCGTGCGTCCCAGCGCACATGTTCGGCGAGGCGGGGCCTGCGAGCGCGGCCACCGAGAATCGGACGG
GGGTAGTCTCAAGCTGGCCGGCCTGCTCTGGTGCCTGGCCTCGCGCCGCCGTGTATCGCCCCGCCCTGGG
CGGCAAGGCTGGCCCGGTCGGCACCAGTTGCGTGAGCGGAAAGATGGCCGCTTCCCGGCCCTGCTGCAGG
GAGCTCAAAATGGAGGACGCGGCGCTCGGGAGAGCGGGCGGGTGAGTCACCCACACAAAGGAAAAGGGCC
TTTCCGTCCTCAGCCGTCGCTTCATGTGACTCCACGGAGTACCGGGCGCCGTCCAGGCACCTCGATTAGT
TCTCGAGCTTTTGGAGTACGTCGTCTTTAGGTTGGGGGGAGGGGTTTTATGCGATGGAGTTTCCCCACAC
TGAGTGGGTGGAGACTGAAGTTAGGCCAGCTTGGCACTTGATGTAATTCTCCTTGGAATTTGCCCTTTTT
GAGTTTGGATCTTGGTTCATTCTCAAGCCTCAGACAGTGGTTCAAAGTTTTTTTCTTCCATTTCAGGTGT
CGTGACGTACGGCCACCATGACCGAGTACAAGCCCACGGTGCGCCTCGCCACCCGCGACGACGTCCCCAG
GGCCGTACGCACCCTCGCCGCCGCGTTCGCCGACTACCCCGCCACGCGCCACACCGTCGATCCGGACCGC
CACATCGAGCGGGTCACCGAGCTGCAAGAACTCTTCCTCACGCGCGTCGGGCTCGACATCGGCAAGGTGT
GGGTCGCGGACGACGGCGCCGCCGTGGCGGTCTGGACCACGCCGGAGAGCGTCGAAGCGGGGGCGGTGTT
CGCCGAGATCGGCCCGCGCATGGCCGAGTTGAGCGGTTCCCGGCTGGCCGCGCAGCAACAGATGGAAGGC
CTCCTGGCGCCGCACCGGCCCAAGGAGCCCGCGTGGTTCCTGGCCACCGTCGGAGTCTCGCCCGACCACC
AGGGCAAGGGTCTGGGCAGCGCCGTCGTGCTCCCCGGAGTGGAGGCGGCCGAGCGCGCCGGGGTGCCCGC
CTTCCTGGAGACCTCCGCGCCCCGCAACCTCCCCTTCTACGAGCGGCTCGGCTTCACCGTCACCGCCGAC
GTCGAGGTGCCCGAAGGACCGCGCACCTGGTGCATGACCCGCAAGCCCGGTGCCTGAACGCGTTAAGTCG
ACAATCAACCTCTGGATTACAAAATTTGTGAAAGATTGACTGGTATTCTTAACTATGTTGCTCCTTTTAC
GCTATGTGGATACGCTGCTTTAATGCCTTTGTATCATGCTATTGCTTCCCGTATGGCTTTCATTTTCTCC
TCCTTGTATAAATCCTGGTTGCTGTCTCTTTATGAGGAGTTGTGGCCCGTTGTCAGGCAACGTGGCGTGG
TGTGCACTGTGTTTGCTGACGCAACCCCCACTGGTTGGGGCATTGCCACCACCTGTCAGCTCCTTTCCGG
GACTTTCGCTTTCCCCCTCCCTATTGCCACGGCGGAACTCATCGCCGCCTGCCTTGCCCGCTGCTGGACA
GGGGCTCGGCTGTTGGGCACTGACAATTCCGTGGTGTTGTCGGGGAAATCATCGTCCTTTCCTTGGCTGC
TCGCCTGTGTTGCCACCTGGATTCTGCGCGGGACGTCCTTCTGCTACGTCCCTTCGGCCCTCAATCCAGC
GGACCTTCCTTCCCGCGGCCTGCTGCCGGCTCTGCGGCCTCTTCCGCGTCTTCGCCTTCGCCCTCAGACG
AGTCGGATCTCCCTTTGGGCCGCCTCCCCGCGTCGACTTTAAGACCAATGACTTACAAGGCAGCTGTAGA
TCTTAGCCACTTTTTAAAAGAAAAGGGGGGACTGGAAGGGCTAATTCACTCCCAACGAAGACAAGATCTG
CTTTTTGCTTGTACTGGGTCTCTCTGGTTAGACCAGATCTGAGCCTGGGAGCTCTCTGGCTAACTAGGGA
ACCCACTGCTTAAGCCTCAATAAAGCTTGCCTTGAGTGCTTCAAGTAGTGTGTGCCCGTCTGTTGTGTGA
CTCTGGTAACTAGAGATCCCTCAGACCCTTTTAGTCAGTGTGGAAAATCTCTAGCAGTACGTATAGTAGT
TCATGTCATCTTATTATTCAGTATTTATAACTTGCAAAGAAATGAATATCAGAGAGTGAGAGGAACTTGT
TTATTGCAGCTTATAATGGTTACAAATAAAGCAATAGCATCACAAATTTCACAAATAAAGCATTTTTTTC
ACTGCATTCTAGTTGTGGTTTGTCCAAACTCATCAATGTATCTTATCATGTCTGGCTCTAGCTATCCCGC
CCCTAACTCCGCCCATCCCGCCCCTAACTCCGCCCAGTTCCGCCCATTCTCCGCCCCATGGCTGACTAAT
TTTTTTTATTTATGCAGAGGCCGAGGCCGCCTCGGCCTCTGAGCTATTCCAGAAGTAGTGAGGAGGCTTT
TTTGGAGGCCTAGGGACGTACCCAATTCGCCCTATAGTGAGTCGTATTACGCGCGCTCACTGGCCGTCGT
TTTACAACGTCGTGACTGGGAAAACCCTGGCGTTACCCAACTTAATCGCCTTGCAGCACATCCCCCTTTC
GCCAGCTGGCGTAATAGCGAAGAGGCCCGCACCGATCGCCCTTCCCAACAGTTGCGCAGCCTGAATGGCG
AATGGG
[124 nt withheld, positions 3367-3490]
C
[91 nt withheld, positions 3492-3582]
A
[49 nt withheld, positions 3584-3632]
CCTTTGACGTTGGAGTCCACGTTCTTT
[37 nt withheld, positions 3660-3696]
ACCCTATCTCGGTCTATTCTTTTGATTTATAAGGGATTTTGCCGATTTCGGCCTATTGGTTAAAAAATGA
GCTGATTTAACAAAAATTTAACGCGAATTTTAACAAAATATTAACGCTTACAATTTAGGTGGCACTTTTC
GGGGAAATGTGCGCGGAACCCCTATTTGTTTATTTTTCTAAATACATTCAAATATGTATCCGCTCATGAG
ACAATAACCCTGATAAATGCTTCAATAATATTGAAAAAGGAAGAGTATGAGTATTCAACATTTCCGTGTC
GCCCTTATTCCCTTTTTTGCGGCATTTTGCCTTCCTGTTTTTGCTCACCCAGAAACGCTGGTGAAAGTAA
AAGATGCTGAAGATCAGTTGGGTGCACGAGTGGGTTACATCGAACTGGATCTCAACAGCGGTAAGATCCT
TGAGAGTTTTCGCCCCGAAGAACGTTTTCCAATGATGAGCACTTTTAAAGTTCTGCTATGTGGCGCGGTA
TTATCCCGTATTGACGCCGGGCAAGAGCAACTCGGTCGCCGCATACACTATTCTCAGAATGACTTGGTTG
AGTACTCACCAGTCACAGAAAAGCATCTTACGGATGGCATGACAGTAAGAGAATTATGCAGTGCTGCCAT
AACCATGAGTGATAACACTGCGGCCAACTTACTTCTGACAACGATCGGAGGACCGAAGGAGCTAACCGCT
TTTTTGCACAACATGGGGGATCATGTAACTCGCCTTGATCGTTGGGAACCGGAGCTGAATGAAGCCATAC
CAAACGACGAGCGTGACACCACGATGCCTGTAGCAATGGCAACAACGTTGCGCAAACTATTAACTGGCGA
ACTACTTACTCTAGCTTCCCGGCAACAATTAATAGACTGGATGGAGGCGGATAAAGTTGCAGGACCACTT
CTGCGCTCGGCCCTTCCGGCTGGCTGGTTTATTGCTGATAAATCTGGAGCCGGTGAGCGTGGGTCTCGCG
GTATCATTGCAGCACTGGGGCCAGATGGTAAGCCCTCCCGTATCGTAGTTATCTACACGACGGGGAGTCA
GGCAACTATGGATGAACGAAATAGACAGATCGCTGAGATAGGTGCCTCACTGATTAAGCATTGGTAACTG
TCAGACCAAGTTTACTCATATATACTTTAGATTGATTTAAAACTTCATTTTTAATTTAAAAGGATCTAGG
TGAAGATCCTTTTTGATAATCTCATGACCAAAATCCCTTAACGTGAGTTTTCGTTCCACTGAGCGTCAGA
CCCCGTAGAAAAGATCAAAGGATCTTCTTGAGATCCTTTTTTTCTGCGCGTAATCTGCTGCTTGCAAACA
AAAAAACCACCGCTACCAGCGGTGGTTTGTTTGCCGGATCAAGAGCTACCAACTCTTTTTCCGAAGGTAA
CTGGCTTCAGCAGAGCGCAGATACCAAATACTGTTCTTCTAGTGTAGCCGTAGTTAGGCCACCACTTCAA
GAACTCTGTAGCACCGCCTACATACCTCGCTCTGCTAATCCTGTTACCAGTGGCTGCTGCCAGTGGCGAT
AAGTCGTGTCTTACCGGGTTGGACTCAAGACGATAGTTACCGGATAAGGCGCAGCGGTCGGGCTGAACGG
GGGGTTCGTGCACACAGCCCAGCTTGGAGCGAACGACCTACACCGAACTGAGATACCTACAGCGTGAGCT
ATGAGAAAGCGCCACGCTTCCCGAAGGGAGAAAGGCGGACAGGTATCCGGTAAGCGGCAGGGTCGGAACA
GGAGAGCGCACGAGGGAGCTTCCAGGGGGAAACGCCTGGTATCTTTATAGTCCTGTCGGGTTTCGCCACC
TCTGACTTGAGCGTCGATTTTTGTGATGCTCGTCAGGGGGGCGGAGCCTATGGAAAAACGCCAGCAACGC
GGCCTTTTTACGGTTCCTGGCCTTTTGCTGGCCTTTTGCTCACATGTTCTTTCCTGCGTTATCCCCTGAT
TCTGTGGATAACCGTATTACCGCCTTTGAGTGAGCTGATACCGCTCGCCGCAGCCGAACGACCGAGCGCA
GCGAGTCAGTGAGCGAGGAAGCGGAAGAGCGCCCAATACGCAAACCGCCTCTCCCCGCGCGTTGGCCGAT
TCATTAATGCAGCTGGCACGACAGGTTTCCCGACTGGAAAGCGGGCAGTGAGCGCAACGCAATTAATGTG
AGTTAGCTCACTCATTAGGCACCCCAGGCTTTACACTTTATGCTTCCGGCTCGTATGTTGTGTGGAATTG
TGAGCGGATAACAATTTCACACAGGAAACAGCTATGACCATGATTACGCCAAGCGCGCAATTAACCCTCA
CTAAAGGGAACAAAAGCTGGAGCTGCAAGCTTAATGTAGTCTTATGCAATACTCTTGTAGTCTTGCAACA
TGGTAACGATGAGTTAGCAACATGCCTTACAAGGAGAGAAAAAGCACCGTGCATGCCGATTGGTGGAAGT
AAGGTGGTACGATCGTGCCTTATTAGGAAGGCAACAGACGGGTCTGACATGGATTGGACGAACCACTGAA
TTGCCGCATTGCAGAGATATTGTATTTAAGTGCCTAGCTCGATACATAAACGGGTCTCTCTGGTTAGACC
AGATCTGAGCCTGGGAGCTCTCTGGCTAACTAGGGAACCCACTGCTTAAGCCTCAATAAAGCTTGCCTTG
AGTGCTTCAAGTAGTGTGTGCCCGTCTGTTGTGTGACTCTGGTAACTAGAGATCCCTCAGACCCTTTTAG
TCAGTGTGGAAAATCTCTAGCAGTGGCGCCCGAACAGGGACTTGAAAGCGAAAGGGAAACCAGAGGAGCT
CTCTCGACGCAGGACTCGGCTTGCTGAAGCGCGCACGGCAAGAGGCGAGGGGCGGCGACTGGTGAGTACG
CCAAAAATTTTGACTAGCGGAGGCTAGAAGGAGAGAGATGGGTGCGAGAGCGTCAGTATTAAGCGGGGGA
GAATTAGATCGCGATGGGAAAAAATTCGGTTAAGGCCAGGGGGAAAGAAAAAATATAAATTAAAACATAT
AGTATGGGCAAGCAGGGAGCTAGAACGATTCGCAGTTAATCCTGGCCTGTTAGAAACATCAGAAGGCTGT
AGACAAATACTGGGACAGCTACAACCATCCCTTCAGACAGGATCAGAAGAACTTAGATCATTATATAATA
CAGTAGCAACCCTCTATTGTGTGCATCAAAGGATAGAGATAAAAGACACCAAGGAAGCTTTAGACAAGAT
AGAGGAAGAGCAAAACAAAAGTAAGACCACCGCACAGCAAGCGGCCGCTGATCTTCAGACCTGGAGGAGG
AGATATGAGGGACAATTGGAGAAGTGAATTATATAAATATAAAGTAGTAAAAATTGAACCATTAGGAGTA
GCACCCACCAAGGCAAAGAGAAGAGTGGTGCAGAGAGAAAAAAGAGCAGTGGGAATAGGAGCTTTGTTCC
TTGGGTTCTTGGGAGCAGCAGGAAGCACTATGGGCGCAGCGTCAATGACGCTGACGGTACAGGCCAGACA
ATTATTGTCTGGTATAGTGCAGCAGCAGAACAATTTGCTGAGGGCTATTGAGGCGCAACAGCATCTGTTG
CAACTCACAGTCTGGGGCATCAAGCAGCTCCAGGCAAGAATCCTGGCTGTGGAAAGATACCTAAAGGATC
AACAGCTCCTGGGGATTTGGGGTTGCTCTGGAAAACTCATTTGCACCACTGCTGTGCCTTGGAATGCTAG
TTGGAGTAATAAATCTCTGGAACAGATTTGGAATCACACGACCTGGATGGAGTGGGACAGAGAAATTAAC
AATTACACAAGCTTAATACACTCCTTAATTGAAGAATCGCAAAACCAGCAAGAAAAGAATGAACAAGAAT
TATTGGAATTAGATAAATGGGCAAGTTTGTGGAATTGGTTTAACATAACAAATTGGCTGTGGTATATAAA
ATTATTCATAATGATAGTAGGAGGCTTGGTAGGTTTAAGAATAGTTTTTGCTGTACTTTCTATAGTGAAT
AGAGTTAGGCAGGGATATTCACCATTATCGTTTCAGACCCACCTCCCAACCCCGAGGGGACCCAGAGAGG
GCCTATTTCCCATGATTCCTTCATATTTGCATATACGATACAAGGCTGTTAGAGAGATAATTAGAATTAA
TTTGACTGTAAACACAAAGATATTAGTACAAAATACGTGACGTAGAAAGTAATAATTTCTTGGGTAGTTT
GCAGTTTTAAAATTATGTTTTAAAATGGACTATCATATGCTTACCGTAACTTGAAAGTATTTCGATTTCT
TGGCTTTATATATCTTGTGGAAAGGACGAAACACCGCGAAGCCCATAACGCCAAGGGTTTTAGAGCTAGA
AATAGCAAGTTAAAATAAGGCTAGTCCGTTATCAACTTGAAAAAGTGGCACCGAGTCGGTGCTTTTTTAA
GCTTGGCGTAACTAGATCTTGAGACAAATGGCAGTATTCATCCACAATTTTAAAAGAAAAGGGGGGATTG
GGGGGTACAGTGCAGGGGAAAGAATAGTAGACATAATAGCAACAGACATACAAACTAAAGAATTACAAAA
ACAAATTACAAAAATTCAAAATTTTCGGGTTTATTACAGGGACAGCAGAGATCCACTTTGGCGCCGGCTC
GAGGGGG
Features (pLannotate 1.2.2; 29 found; start..end, strand, type, name):
     14..80      +  CDS            small t antigen (fragment): SV40 (simian virus 40) small t antigen
    106..317     +  promoter       EF-1α core promoter: core promoter for human elongation factor EF-1α
    318..1256    +  intron         EF-1α intron A: intron upstream of the start codon of human EF-1α
   1278..1877    +  CDS            PuroR (fragment): puromycin N-acetyltransferase; pac from Streptomyces; confers resistance to puromycin
   1893..2481    +  misc_feature   WPRE: woodchuck hepatitis virus posttranscriptional regulatory element
   2532..2551    +  misc_feature   cPPT/CTS (fragment): central polypurine tract and central termination sequence of HIV-1
   2553..2786    +  LTR            3' LTR (ΔU3): self-inactivating 3' long terminal repeat (LTR) from HIV-1
   2864..2985    +  polyA_signal   SV40 poly(A) signal: SV40 polyadenylation signal
   3025..3160    +  rep_origin     SV40 ori: SV40 origin of replication
   3181..3199    -  promoter       T7 promoter: promoter for bacteriophage T7 RNA polymerase
   3207..3362    +  CDS            lacZα (fragment): LacZα fragment of β-galactosidase; lacZ fragment
   3367..3795    +  rep_origin     f1 ori (sequence partly withheld): f1 bacteriophage origin of replication; arrow indicates direction of (+) strand synthesis
   3848..3952    +  promoter       AmpR promoter: bla
   3953..4813    +  CDS            AmpR: β-lactamase; bla; confers resistance to ampicillin, carbenicillin, and related antibiotics
   4984..5572    +  rep_origin     ori: high-copy-number ColE1/pMB1/pBR322/pUC origin of replication
   5755..5847    +  CDS            lacI (fragment): lac repressor; lacI; The lac repressor binds to the lac operator to inhibit transcription in E. coli. This inhibition can be relieved by adding lactose or isopropyl-β-D-thiogalactopyranoside (IPTG).
   5860..5881    +  protein_bind   CAP binding site: CAP binding activates transcription in the presence of cAMP. E. coli catabolite activator protein
   5896..5926    +  promoter       lac promoter: promoter for the E. coli lac operon
   5934..5950    +  protein_bind   lac operator: The lac repressor binds to the lac operator to inhibit transcription in E. coli. This inhibition can be relieved by adding lactose or isopropyl-β-D-thiogalactopyranoside (IPTG). lac repressor encoded by lacI
   5995..6013    +  promoter       T3 promoter: promoter for bacteriophage T3 RNA polymerase
   6041..6267    +  promoter       RSV promoter: Rous sarcoma virus enhancer/promoter
   6268..6448    +  LTR            5' LTR (truncated): truncated 5' long terminal repeat (LTR) from HIV-1
   6495..6620    +  misc_feature   HIV-1 Ψ: packaging signal of human immunodeficiency virus type 1
   6604..6967    +  CDS            HIV-1 gag (fragment): gag protein from human immunodeficiency virus 1; gag
   7113..7346    +  misc_feature   RRE: The Rev response element (RRE) of HIV-1 allows for Rev-dependent mRNA export from the nucleus to the cytoplasm.
   7723..7749    +  CDS            Rev (fragment): human immunodeficiency virus 1 (HIV-1) Rev protein; rev; enhances nuclear export of unspliced and incompletely spliced viral mRNAs
   7753..7993    +  promoter       U6 promoter: RNA polymerase III promoter for human U6 snRNA
   8023..8098    +  misc_RNA       gRNA scaffold: guide RNA scaffold for the Streptococcus pyogenes CRISPR/Cas9 system
   8154..8271    +  misc_feature   cPPT/CTS: central polypurine tract and central termination sequence of HIV-1
