[The description below was written by a language model from this plasmid's Addgene catalogue record and pLannotate feature annotations shown in this document.]
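Description:
AXL gRNA (BRDN0001146797) is a third-generation lentiviral guide RNA plasmid built on the lentiGuide-Puro backbone and designed to target the human receptor tyrosine kinase gene AXL. It is one member of a human kinome gRNA collection. In bacteria it is maintained as a high-copy plasmid through a ColE1/pUC-type origin and selected with ampicillin via the β-lactamase gene. The backbone also carries an f1 origin, an SV40 origin and polyadenylation signal, and remnants of lac and phage promoter sequences typical of cloning vectors.

The transfer cassette is flanked by an RSV promoter-driven truncated HIV-1 5' LTR and a self-inactivating ΔU3 3' LTR. Because the RSV promoter replaces the native U3 region, genomic RNA is produced without Tat, and the ΔU3 deletion leaves the integrated provirus without LTR promoter activity. Between the LTRs lie the Ψ packaging signal with a gag fragment, the Rev response element for nuclear export of the viral RNA, and a cPPT/CTS that aids nuclear import.

The payload has two expression units. A human U6 RNA polymerase III promoter drives the AXL-specific spacer fused to the Streptococcus pyogenes Cas9 guide scaffold. An EF-1α core promoter with its intron A then drives puromycin N-acetyltransferase, followed by a WPRE to enhance transcript expression, which allows puromycin selection of transduced mammalian cells.

The plasmid does not encode Cas9. It is meant to be used with a separate Cas9 lentivector or in cells that already express Cas9, typically for knockout of AXL.
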