Addgene plasmid #76700: AXL gRNA (BRDN0001146797)
Purpose: 3rd generation lentiviral gRNA plasmid targeting human AXL
Depositing lab: John Doench & David Root. Depositing organization: Broad Institute. Publication: Optimized sgRNA design to maximize activity and minimize off-target effects of CRISPR-Cas9. Doench JG, Fusi N, Sullender M, Hegde M, Vaimberg EW, Donovan KF, Smith I, Tothova Z, Wilen C, Orchard R, Virgin HW, Listgarten J, Root DE. Nat Biotechnol. 2016 Jan 18. doi: 10.1038/nbt.3437. PubMed 26780180.
Backbone
  Vector backbone: lentiGuide-Puro
  Backbone manufacturer: Zhang Lab (Addgene plasmid # 52963)
  Vector type: Mammalian Expression, Lentiviral, CRISPR
  Selectable markers: Puromycin
Growth in bacteria
  Bacterial resistance: Ampicillin, 100 μg/mL
  Growth temperature: 37°C
  Growth strain: DH5alpha
  Copy number: High Copy
Gene/Insert
  Gene/Insert name: AXL (alt names: AXL; NM_001699.5)
  gRNA/shRNA sequence: CGAAGCCCATAACGCCAAGG
  Species: H. sapiens (human)
  Entrez Gene: AXL (a.k.a. ARK, AXL3, JTK11, Tyro7, UFO)
  Promoter: hU6
  Cloning method: Unknown
  Sequencing primers: 5′ U6-F; 3′ pS2-R
Terms and licenses: Academic/Nonprofit Terms; Industry Terms: Not Available to Industry
Depositor comments: The gRNA was designed to target the following Genbank reference sequence(s): NM_001699.5,NM_021913.4. Note that this plasmid does NOT contain Cas9. It should be used in conjunction with lentiCas9-Blast (Addgene #52962) or otherwise with cell lines already expressing Cas9. Browse the full kinome gRNA library at http://www.addgene.org/pooled-library/broadgpp-human-kinome/ or visit http://www.broadinstitute.org/rnai/public/ for detailed protocols and information.
How to cite: AXL gRNA (BRDN0001146797) was a gift from John Doench & David Root (Addgene plasmid # 76700 ; http://n2t.net/addgene:76700 ; RRID:Addgene_76700)
