>Addgene plasmid #76700 | AXL gRNA (BRDN0001146797) | depositor partial sequence | sequence record 144160 | Target Sequence
CGAAGCCCATAACGCCAAGG
