>Addgene plasmid #76700 | AXL gRNA (BRDN0001146797) | addgene partial sequence | sequence record 186333 | hU6-F
AGAAAGTAATAATTTCTTGGGTAGTTTGCAGTTTTAAAATTATGTTTTAAAATGGACTATCATATGCTTA
CCGTAACTTGAAAGTATTTCGATTTCTTGGCTTTATATATCTTGTGGAAAGGACGAAACACCGCGAAGCC
CATAACGCCAAGGTTTTAGAGCTAGAAATAGCAAGTTAAAATAAGGCTAGTCCGTTATCAACTTGAAAAA
GTGGCACCGAGTCGGTGCTTTTTTAAGCTTGGCGTAACTAGATCTTGAGACAAATGGCAGTATTCATCCA
CAATTTTAAAAGAAAAGGGGGGATTGGGGGGTACAGTGCAGGGGAAAGAATAGTAGACATAATAGCAACA
GACATACAAACTAAAGAATTACAAAAACAAATTACAAAAATTCAAAATTTTCGGGTTTATTACAGGGACA
GCAGAGATCCACTTTGGCGCCGGCTCGAGGGGGCCCGGGTGCAAAGATGGATAAAGTTTTAAACAGAGAG
GAATCTTTGCAGCTAATGGACCTTCTAGGTCTTGAAAGGAGTGGGAATTGGCTCCGGTGCCCGTCAGTGG
GCAGAGCGCA
